>Addgene plasmid #235046 | nSpG UGI Puro | addgene full sequence | sequence record 495592 | Addgene NGS Result
TTGAGATCCTTTTTTTCTGCGCGTAATCTGCTGCTTGCAAACAAAAAAACCACCGCTACCAGCGGTGGTT
TGTTTGCCGGATCAAGAGCTACCAACTCTTTTTCCGAAGGTAACTGGCTTCAGCAGAGCGCAGATACCAA
ATACTGTTCTTCTAGTGTAGCCGTAGTTAGGCCACCACTTCAAGAACTCTGTAGCACCGCCTACATACCT
CGCTCTGCTAATCCTGTTACCAGTGGCTGCTGCCAGTGGCGATAAGTCGTGTCTTACCGGGTTGGACTCA
AGACGATAGTTACCGGATAAGGCGCAGCGGTCGGGCTGAACGGGGGGTTCGTGCACACAGCCCAGCTTGG
AGCGAACGACCTACACCGAACTGAGATACCTACAGCGTGAGCTATGAGAAAGCGCCACGCTTCCCGAAGG
GAGAAAGGCGGACAGGTATCCGGTAAGCGGCAGGGTCGGAACAGGAGAGCGCACGAGGGAGCTTCCAGGG
GGAAACGCCTGGTATCTTTATAGTCCTGTCGGGTTTCGCCACCTCTGACTTGAGCGTCGATTTTTGTGAT
GCTCGTCAGGGGGGCGGAGCCTATGGAAAAACGCCAGCAACGCGGCCTTTTTACGGTTCCTGGCCTTTTG
CTGGCCTTTTGCTCACATGTTCTTTCCTGCGTTATCCCCTGATTCTGTGGATAACCGTATTACCGCCTTT
GAGTGAGCTGATACCGCTCGCCGCAGCCGAACGACCGAGCGCAGCGAGTCAGTGAGCGAGGAAGCGGAAG
AGCGCCCAATACGCAAACCGCCTCTCCCCGCGCGTTGGCCGATTCATTAATGCAGCTGGCACGACAGGTT
TCCCGACTGGAAAGCGGGCAGTGAGCGCAACGCAATTAATGTGAGTTAGCTCACTCATTAGGCACCCCAG
GCTTTACACTTTATGCTTCCGGCTCGTATGTTGTGTGGAATTGTGAGCGGATAACAATTTCACACAGGAA
ACAGCTATGACCATGATTACGCCAAGCTCTAGCTAGAGGTCGACGGTATACAGACATGATAAGATACATT
GATGAGTTTGGACAAACCACAACTAGAATGCAGTGAAAAAAATGCTTTATTTGTGAAATTTGTGATGCTA
TTGCTTTATTTGTAACCATTATAAGCTGCAATAAACAAGTTGGGGTGGGCGAAGAACTCCAGCATGAGAT
CCCCGCGCTGGAGGATCATCCAGCCGGCGTCCCGGAAAACGATTCCGAAGCCCAACCTTTCATAGAAGGC
GGCGGTGGAATCGAAATCTCGTAGCACGTGTCAGTCCTGCTCCTCGGCCACGAAGTGCACGCAGTTGCCG
GCCGGGTCGCGCAGGGCGAACTCCCGCCCCCACGGCTGCTCGCCGATCTCGGTCATGGCCGGCCCGGAGG
CGTCCCGGAAGTTCGTGGACACGACCTCCGACCACTCGGCGTACAGCTCGTCCAGGCCGCGCACCCACAC
CCAGGCCAGGGTGTTGTCCGGCACCACCTGGTCCTGGACCGCGCTGATGAACAGGGTCACGTCGTCCCGG
ACCACACCGGCGAAGTCGTCCTCCACGAAGTCCCGGGAGAACCCGAGCCGGTCGGTCCAGAACTCGACCG
CTCCGGCGACGTCGCGCGCGGTGAGCACCGGAACGGCACTGGTCAACTTGGCCATGGTTTAGTTCCTCAC
CTTGTCGTATTATACTATGCCGATATACTATGCCGATGATTAATTGTCAACACGTGCTGATCAGATCCGA
AAATGGATATACAAGCTCCCGGGAGCTTTTTGCAAAAGCCTAGGCCTCCAAAAAAGCCTCCTCACTACTT
CTGGAATAGCTCAGAGGCAGAGGCGGCCTCGGCCTCTGCATAAATAAAAAAAATTAGTCAGCCATGGGGC
GGAGAATGGGCGGAACTGGGCGGAGTTAGGGGCGGGATGGGCGGAGTTAGGGGCGGGACTATGGTTGCTG
ACTAATTGAGATGCATGCTTTGCATACTTCTGCCTGCTGGGGAGCCTGGGGACTTTCCACACCTGGTTGC
TGACTAATTGAGATGCATGCTTTGCATACTTCTGCCTGCTGGGGAGCCTGGGGACTTTCCACACCCTAAC
TGACACACATTCCACAGAATTAATTCGCGTTAAATTTTTGTTAAATCAGCTCATTTTTTAACCAATAGGC
CGAAATCGGCAAAATCCCTTATAAATCAAAAGAATAGACCGAGATAGGGT
[37 nt withheld, positions 2221-2257]
AAAGAACGTGGACTCCAACGTCAAAGG
[49 nt withheld, positions 2285-2333]
T
[91 nt withheld, positions 2335-2425]
G
[124 nt withheld, positions 2427-2550]
GGGGATACCCCCTAGAGCCCCAGCTGGTTCTTTCCGCCTCAGAAGCCATAGAGCCCACCGCATCCCCAGC
ATGCCTGCTATTGTCTTCCCAATCCTCCCCCTTGCTGTCCTGCCCCACCCCACCCCCCAGAATAGAATGA
CACCTACTCAGACAATGCGATGCAATTTCCTCATTTTATTAGGAAAGGACAGTGGGAGTGGCACCTTCCA
GGGTCAAGGAAGGCACGGGGGAGGGGCAAACAACAGATGGCTGGCAACTAGAAGGCACAGTCGAGGCTGA
TCAGCGGGTTTAAACGGGCCCTGCTAGAGATTTTCCACACTGACTAAAAGGGTCTGAGGGATCTCTAGTT
ACCAGAGTCACACAACAGACGGGCACACACTACTTGAAGCACTCAAGGCAAGCTTTATTGAGGCTTAAGC
AGTGGGTTCCCTAGTTAGCCAGAGAGCTCCCAGGCTCAGATCTGGTCTAACCAGAGAGACCCAGTACAAG
CAAAAAGCAGATCTTGTCTTCGTTGGGAGTGAATTAGCCCTTCCAGTCCCCCCTTTTCTTTTAAAAAGTG
GCTAAGATCTACAGCTGCCTTGTAAGTCATTGGTCTTAAAGTCGACGCGGGGAGGCGGCCCAAAGGGAGA
TCCGACTCGTCTGAGGGCGAAGGCGAAGACGCGGAAGAGGCCGCAGAGCCGGCAGCAGGCCGCGGGAAGG
AAGGTCCGCTGGATTGAGGGCCGAAGGGACGTAGCAGAAGGACGTCCCGCGCAGAATCCAGGTGGCAACA
CAGGCGAGCAGCCAAGGAAAGGACGATGATTTCCCCGACAACACCACGGAATTGTCAGTGCCCAACAGCC
GAGCCCCTGTCCAGCAGCGGGCAAGGCAGGCGGCGATGAGTTCCGCCGTGGCAATAGGGAGGGGGAAAGC
GAAAGTCCCGGAAAGGAGCTGACAGGTGGTGGCAATGCCCCAACCAGTGGGGGTTGCGTCAGCAAACACA
GTGCACACCACGCCACGTTGCCTGACAACGGGCCACAACTCCTCATAAAGAGACAGCAACCAGGATTTAT
ACAAGGAGGAGAAAATGAAAGCCATACGGGAAGCAATAGCATGATACAAAGGCATTAAAGCAGCGTATCC
ACATAGCGTAAAAGGAGCAACATAGTTAAGAATACCAGTCAATCTTTCACAAATTTTGTAATCCAGAGGT
TGATTGTCGACTTAACGCGTTCAGGCACCGGGCTTGCGGGTCATGCACCAGGTGCGCGGTCCTTCGGGCA
CCTCGACGTCGGCGGTGACGGTGAAGCCGAGCCGCTCGTAGAAGGGGAGGTTGCGGGGCGCGGAGGTCTC
CAGGAAGGCGGGCACCCCGGCGCGCTCGGCCGCCTCCACTCCGGGGAGCACGACGGCGCTGCCCAGACCC
TTGCCCTGGTGGTCGGGCGAGACTCCGACGGTGGCCAGGAACCACGCGGGCTCCTTGGGCCGGTGCGGCG
CCAGGAGGCCTTCCATCTGTTGCTGCGCGGCCAGCCGGGAACCGCTCAACTCGGCCATGCGCGGGCCGAT
CTCGGCGAACACCGCCCCCGCTTCGACGCTCTCCGGCGTGGTCCAGACCGCCACCGCGGCGCCGTCGTCC
GCGACCCACACCTTGCCGATGTCGAGCCCGACGCGCGTGAGGAAGAGTTCTTGCAGCTCGGTGACCCGCT
CGATGTGGCGGTCCGGATCGACGGTGTGGCGCGTGGCGGGGTAGTCGGCGAACGCGGCGGCGAGGGTGCG
TACGGCCCTGGGGACGTCGTCGCGGGTGGCGAGGCGCACCGTGGGCTTGTACTCGGTCGGTCCAGGATTC
TCTTCGACATCTCCGGCTTGTTTCAGCAGAGAGAAGTTTGTTGCGCCAGCGCTGACTTTCCTCTTCTTCT
TGGGCTCGAACTCGCTGCCGTCGGCGGTTCTTTTGGAGCCTCCGCTCAGCATCTTGATCTTATTCTCGCC
GTTAGAATCCTGGATGACCAGGGCCCAAGGCTTATACTCGGGGGCGTCAGAGGTCAGCAGCATCACATTC
TCATCTGTGGACTCGTCGTAGGCGGTGTGCACCAGGATGTCAGACTCTGGCTTGTTGCCGATCACTTCCT
CCACCTCCTCAGGCAGCATCAGGATGGACTCCTGAATGACCAGCTGTTTCCCAGTCTCCTTCTCAATGAT
GTCGCTCAGATTAGTGCTCCCCCCGCTCCCGCCGCTCCCGCCGCTGTCACCTCCCAGCTGAGACAGGTCG
ATCCGTGTCTCGTACAGGCCGGTGATGCTCTGGTGGATCAGGGTGGCGTCCAGCACCTCTTTGGTGCTTC
TGTACTGCTTCCGGTCGATGGTGGTGTCAAAGTACTTGAAGGCGGCAGGGGCTCCCAGATTGGTCAGGGT
AAACAGGTGGATGATATTCTCGGCCTGCTCTCTGATGGGCTTATCCCGGTGCTTGTTGTAGGCGGACAGC
ACTTTGTCCAGATTAGCGTCGGCCAGGATCACTCTCTTGGAGAACTCGCTGATCTGCTCGATGATCTCGT
CCAGGTAGTGCTTGTGCTGTTCCACAAACAGCTGTTTCTGCTCATTATCCTCGGGGGAGCCCTTCAGCTT
CTCATAGTGGCTGGCCAGGTACAGGAAGTTCACATATTTGGAGGGCAGGGCCAGTTCGTTTCCCTTCTGC
AGCTGCTTGGCAGAGGCCAGCATTCTCTTCCGGCCGTTTTCCAGCTCGAACAGGGAGTACTTAGGCAGCT
TGATGATCAGGTCCTTTTTCACTTCTTTGTAGCCCTTGGCTTCCAGAAAGTCGATGGGATTCTTCTCGAA
GCTGCTTCTTTCCATGATGGTGATCCCCAGCAGCTCTTTCACACTCTTCAGTTTCTTGGACTTGCCCTTT
TCCACTTTGGCCACCACCAGCACAGAATAGGCCACGGTGGGCCACAGGAAGCCGCCGTACTTCTTAGGGT
CCCAGTCCTTCTTTCTGGCGATCAGCTTATCGCTGTTCCTCTTGGGCAGGATAGACTCTTTGCTGAAGCC
GCCTGTCTGCACCTCGGTCTTTTTCACGATATTCACTTGGGGCATGCTCAGCACTTTCCGCACGGTGGCA
AAATCCCGGCCCTTATCCCACACGATCTCCCCGGTTTCGCCGTTTGTCTCGATCAGAGGCCGCTTCCGGA
TCTCGCCGTTGGCCAGGGTAATCTCGGTCTTGAAAAAGTTCATGATGTTGCTGTAGAAGAAGTACTTGGC
GGTAGCCTTGCCGATTTCCTGCTCGCTCTTGGCGATCATCTTCCGCACGTCGTACACCTTGTAGTCGCCG
TACACGAACTCGCTTTCCAGCTTAGGGTACTTTTTGATCAGGGCGGTTCCCACGACGGCGTTCAGGTAGG
CGTCGTGGGCGTGGTGGTAGTTGTTGATCTCGCGCACTTTGTAAAACTGGAAATCCTTCCGGAAATCGGA
CACCAGCTTGGACTTCAGGGTGATCACTTTCACTTCCCGGATCAGCTTGTCATTCTCGTCGTACTTAGTG
TTCATCCGGGAGTCCAGGATCTGTGCCACGTGCTTTGTGATCTGCCGGGTTTCCACCAGCTGTCTCTTGA
TGAAGCCGGCCTTATCCAGTTCGCTCAGGCCGCCTCTCTCGGCCTTGGTCAGATTGTCGAACTTTCTCTG
GGTAATCAGCTTGGCGTTCAGCAGCTGCCGCCAGTAGTTCTTCATCTTCTTCACGACCTCTTCGGAGGGC
ACGTTGTCGCTCTTGCCCCGGTTCTTGTCGCTTCTGGTCAGCACCTTGTTGTCGATGGAGTCGTCCTTCA
GAAAGCTCTGAGGCACGATATGGTCCACATCGTAGTCGGACAGCCGGTTGATGTCCAGTTCCTGGTCCAC
GTACATATCCCGCCCATTCTGCAGGTAGTACAGGTACAGCTTCTCGTTCTGCAGCTGGGTGTTTTCCACG
GGGTGTTCTTTCAGGATCTGGCTGCCCAGCTCTTTGATGCCCTCTTCGATCCGCTTCATTCTCTCGCGGC
TGTTCTTCTGTCCCTTCTGGGTGGTCTGGTTCTCTCTGGCCATTTCGATCACGATGTTCTCGGGCTTGTG
CCGGCCCATCACTTTCACGAGCTCGTCCACCACCTTCACTGTCTGCAGGATGCCCTTCTTAATGGCGGGG
CTGCCGGCCAGATTGGCAATGTGCTCGTGCAGGCTATCGCCCTGGCCGGACACCTGGGCTTTCTGGATGT
CCTCTTTAAAGGTCAGGCTGTCGTCGTGGATCAGCTGCATGAAGTTTCTGTTGGCGAAGCCGTCGGACTT
CAGGAAATCCAGGATTGTCTTGCCGGACTGCTTGTCCCGGATGCCGTTGATCAGCTTCCGGCTCAGCCTG
CCCCAGCCGGTGTATCTCCGCCGCTTCAGCTGCTTCATCACTTTGTCGTCGAACAGGTGGGCATAGGTTT
TCAGCCGTTCCTCGATCATCTCTCTGTCCTCAAACAGTGTCAGGGTCAGCACGATATCTTCCAGAATGTC
CTCGTTTTCCTCATTGTCCAGGAAGTCCTTGTCCTTGATAATTTTCAGCAGATCGTGGTATGTGCCCAGG
GAGGCGTTGAACCGATCTTCCACGCCGGAGATTTCCACGGAGTCGAAGCACTCGATTTTCTTGAAGTAGT
CCTCTTTCAGCTGCTTCACGGTCACTTTCCGGTTGGTCTTGAACAGCAGGTCCACGATGGCCTTTTTCTG
CTCGCCGCTCAGGAAGGCGGGCTTTCTCATTCCCTCGGTCACGTATTTCACTTTGGTCAGCTCGTTATAC
ACGGTGAAGTACTCGTACAGCAGGCTGTGCTTGGGCAGCACCTTCTCGTTGGGCAGGTTCTTATCGAAGT
TGGTCATCCGCTCGATGAAGCTCTGGGCGGAAGCGCCCTTGTCCACCACTTCCTCGAAGTTCCAGGGGGT
GATGGTTTCCTCGCTCTTTCTGGTCATCCAGGCGAATCTGCTGTTTCCCCTGGCCAGAGGGCCCACGTAG
TAGGGGATGCGGAAGGTCAGGATCTTCTCGATCTTTTCCCGGTTGTCCTTCAGGAATGGGTAAAAATCTT
CCTGCCGCCGCAGAATGGCGTGCAGCTCTCCCAGGTGGATCTGGTGGGGGATGCTGCCGTTGTCGAAGGT
CCGCTGCTTCCGCAGCAGGTCCTCTCTGTTCAGCTTCACGAGCAGTTCCTCGGTGCCGTCCATCTTTTCC
AGGATGGGCTTGATGAACTTGTAGAACTCTTCCTGGCTGGCTCCGCCGTCAATGTAGCCGGCGTAGCCGT
TCTTGCTCTGGTCGAAGAAAATCTCTTTGTACTTCTCAGGCAGCTGCTGCCGCACGAGAGCTTTCAGCAG
GGTCAGGTCCTGGTGGTGCTCGTCGTATCTCTTGATCATAGAGGCGCTCAGGGGGGCCTTGGTGATCTCG
GTGTTCACTCTCAGGATGTCGCTCAGCAGGATGGCGTCGGACAGGTTCTTGGCGGCCAGAAACAGGTCGG
CGTACTGGTCGCCGATCTGGGCCAGCAGGTTGTCCAGGTCGTCGTCGTAGGTGTCCTTGCTCAGCTGCAG
TTTGGCATCCTCGGCCAGGTCGAAGTTGCTCTTGAAGTTGGGGGTCAGGCCCAGGCTCAGGGCAATCAGG
TTTCCGAACAGGCCATTCTTCTTCTCGCCGGGCAGCTGGGCGATCAGATTTTCCAGCCGTCTGCTCTTGC
TCAGTCTGGCAGACAGGATGGCCTTGGCGTCCACGCCGCTGGCGTTGATGGGGTTTTCCTCGAACAGCTG
GTTGTAGGTCTGCACCAGCTGGATGAACAGCTTGTCCACGTCGCTGTTGTCGGGGTTCAGGTCGCCCTCG
ATCAGGAAGTGGCCCCGGAACTTGATCATGTGGGCCAGGGCCAGATAGATCAGCCGCAGGTCGGCCTTGT
CGGTGCTGTCCACCAGTTTCTTTCTCAGGTGGTAGATGGTGGGGTACTTCTCGTGGTAGGCCACCTCGTC
CACGATGTTGCCGAAGATGGGGTGCCGCTCGTGCTTCTTATCCTCTTCCACCAGGAAGGACTCTTCCAGT
CTGTGGAAGAAGCTGTCGTCCACCTTGGCCATCTCGTTGCTGAAGATCTCTTGCAGATAGCAGATCCGGT
TCTTCCGTCTGGTGTATCTTCTTCTGGCGGTTCTCTTCAGCCGGGTGGCCTCGGCTGTTTCGCCGCTGTC
GAACAGCAGGGCTCCGATCAGGTTCTTCTTGATGCTGTGCCGGTCGGTGTTGCCCAGCACCTTGAATTTC
TTGCTGGGCACCTTGTACTCGTCGGTGATCACGGCCCAGCCCACAGAGTTGGTGCCGATGGCCAGGCCGA
TGCTGTACTTCTTGTCGCTTCCGTCGGCTGTCCGTTTCATGGTGGCACCGGTCCTGTGTTCTGGCGGCAA
ACCCGTTGCGAAAAAGAACGTTCACGGCGACTACTGCACTTATATACGGTTCTCCCCCACCCTCGGGAAA
AAGGCGGAGCCAGTACACGACATCACTTTCCCAGTTTACCCCGCGCCACCTTCTCTAGGCACCGGATCAA
TTGCCGACCCCTCCCCCCAACTTCTCGGGGACTGTGGGCGATGTGCGCTCTGCCCACTGAATCATGGGAA
ATAGGCCCTCGGTACCTTAATTAACCAAACTGGATCTCTGCTGTCCCTGTAATAAACCCGAAAATTTTGA
ATTTTTGTAATTTGTTTTTGTAATTCTTTAGTTTGTATGTCTGTTGCTATTATGTCTACTATTCTTTCCC
CTGCACTGTACCCCCCAATCCCCCCTTTTCTTTTAAAATTGTGGATGAATACTGCCATTTGTCTGCAGAA
TTGGCGCACGCAGTGCCGATCCGTTCACTAATCGAATGGATCTGTCTCTGTCTCTCTCTCCACCTTCTTC
TTCTATTCCTTCGGGCCTGTCGGGTCCCCTCGGGGTTGGGAGGTGGGTCTGAAACGATAATGGTGAATAT
CCCTGCCTAACTCTATTCACTATAGAAAGTACAGCAAAAACTATTCTTAAACCTACCAAGCCTCCTACTA
TCATTATGAATAATTTTATATACCACAGCCAATTTGTTATGTTAAACCAATTCCACAAACTTGCCCATTT
ATCTAATTCCAATAATTCTTGTTCATTCTTTTCTTGCTGGTTTTGCGATTCTTCAATTAAGGAGTGTATT
AAGCTTGTGTAATTGTTAATTTCTCTGTCCCACTCCATCCAGGTCGTGTGATTCCAAATCTGTTCCAGAG
ATTTATTACTCCAACTAGCATTCCAAGGCACAGCAGTGGTGCAAATGAGTTTTCCAGAGCAACCCCAAAT
CCCCAGGAGCTGTTGATCCTTTAGGTATCTTTCCACAGCCAGGATTCTTGCCTGGAGCTGCTTGATGCCC
CAGACTGTGAGTTGCAACAGATGCTGTTGCGCCTCAATAGCCCTCAGCAAATTGTTCTGCTGCTGCACTA
TACCAGACAATAATTGTCTGGCCTGTACCGTCAGCGTCATTGACGCTGCGCCCATAGTGCTTCCTGCTGC
TCCCAAGAACCCAAGGAACAAAGCTCCTATTCCCACTGCTCTTTTTTCTCTCTGCACCACTCTTCTCTTT
GCCTTGGTGGGTGCTACTCCTAATGGTTCAATTTTTACTACTTTATATTTATATAATTCACTTCTCCAAT
TGTCCCTCATATCTCCTCCTCCAGGTCTGAAGATCAGCGGCCGCTTGCTGTGCGGTGGTCTTACTTTTGT
TTTGCTCTTCCTCTATCTTGTCTAAAGCTTCCTTGGTGTCTTTTATCTCTATCCTTTGATGCACACAATA
GAGGGTTGCTACTGTATTATATAATGATCTAAGTTCTTCTGATCCTGTCTGAAGGGATGGTTGTAGCTGT
CCCAGTATTTGTCTACAGCCTTCTGATGTTTCTAACAGGCCAGGATTAACTGCGAATCGTTCTAGCTCCC
TGCTTGCCCATACTATATGTTTTAATTTATATTTTTTCTTTCCCCCTGGCCTTAACCGAATTTTTTCCCA
TCGCGATCTAATTCTCCCCCGCTTAATACTGACGCTCTCGCACCCATCTCTCTCCTTCTAGCCTCCGCTA
GTCAAAATTTTTGGCGTACTCACCAGTCGCCGCCCCTCGCCTCTTGCCGTGCGCGCTTCAGCAAGCCGAG
TCCTGCGTCGAGAGAGCTCCTCTGGTTTCCCTTTCGCTTTCAAGTCCCTGTTCGGGCGCCACTGCTAGAG
ATTTTCCACACTGACTAAAAGGGTCTGAGGGATCTCTAGTTACCAGAGTCACACAACAGACGGGCACACA
CTACTTGAAGCACTCAAGGCAAGCTTTATTGAGGCTTAAGCAGTGGGTTCCCTAGTTAGCCAGAGAGCTC
CCAGGCTCAGATCTGGTCTAACCAGAGAGACCCAGTACAGGCAAAACGCGCTGCTTATATAGACCTCCCA
CCGTACACGCCTACCGCCCATTTGCGTCAATGGGGCGGAGTTGTTACGACATTTTGGAAAGTCCCGTTGA
TTTTGGTGCCAAAACAAACTCCCATTGACGTCAATGGGGTGGAGACTTGGAAATCCCCGTGAGTCAAACC
GCTATCCACGCCCATTGATGTACTGCCAAAACCGCATCACCATGGTAATAGCGATGACTAATACGTAGAT
GTACTGCCAAGTAGGAAAGTCCCATAAGGTCATGTACTGGGCATAATGCCAGGCGGGCCATTTACCGTCA
TTGACGTCAATAGGGGGCGTACTTGGCATATGATACACTTGATGTACTGCCAAGTGGGCAGTTTACCGTA
AATACTCCACCCATTGACGTCAATGGAAAGTCCCTATTGGCGTTACTATGGGAACATACGTCATTATTGA
CGTCAATGGGCGGGGGTCGTTGGGCGGTCAGCCAGGCGGGCCATTTACCGTAAGTTATGTAACGCGGAAC
TCCATATATGGGCTATGAACTAATGACCCCGTAATTGATTACTATTAATAACTAGTCAATAATCAATGTC
AACGCGTATATCTGGCCCGTACATCGCGAAGCAGCGCAAAACGCCTAACCCTAAGCAGATTCTTCATGCA
ATTGTCGGTCAAGCCTTGCCTTGTTGTAGCTTAAATTTTGCTCGCGCACTACTCAGCGACCTCCAACACA
CAAGCAGGGAGCAGATACTGGCTTAACTATGCGGCATCAGAGCAGATTGTACTGAGAGTGCACCATAGGG
GATCGGGAGATCTCCCGATCCGTCGACGTCAGGTGGCACTTTTCGGGGAAATGTGCGCGGAACCCCTATT
TGTTTATTTTTCTAAATACATTCAAATATGTATCCGCTCATGAGACAATAACCCTGATAAATGCTTCAAT
AATATTGAAAAAGGAAGAGTATGAGTATTCAACATTTCCGTGTCGCCCTTATTCCCTTTTTTGCGGCATT
TTGCCTTCCTGTTTTTGCTCACCCAGAAACGCTGGTGAAAGTAAAAGATGCTGAAGATCAGTTGGGTGCA
CGAGTGGGTTACATCGAACTGGATCTCAACAGCGGTAAGATCCTTGAGAGTTTTCGCCCCGAAGAACGTT
TTCCAATGATGAGCACTTTTAAAGTTCTGCTATGTGGCGCGGTATTATCCCGTATTGACGCCGGGCAAGA
GCAACTCGGTCGCCGCATACACTATTCTCAGAATGACTTGGTTGAGTACTCACCAGTCACAGAAAAGCAT
CTTACGGATGGCATGACAGTAAGAGAATTATGCAGTGCTGCCATAACCATGAGTGATAACACTGCGGCCA
ACTTACTTCTGACAACGATCGGAGGACCGAAGGAGCTAACCGCTTTTTTGCACAACATGGGGGATCATGT
AACTCGCCTTGATCGTTGGGAACCGGAGCTGAATGAAGCCATACCAAACGACGAGCGTGACACCACGATG
CCTGTAGCAATGGCAACAACGTTGCGCAAACTATTAACTGGCGAACTACTTACTCTAGCTTCCCGGCAAC
AATTAATAGACTGGATGGAGGCGGATAAAGTTGCAGGACCACTTCTGCGCTCGGCCCTTCCGGCTGGCTG
GTTTATTGCTGATAAATCTGGAGCCGGTGAGCGTGGGTCTCGCGGTATCATTGCAGCACTGGGGCCAGAT
GGTAAGCCCTCCCGTATCGTAGTTATCTACACGACGGGGAGTCAGGCAACTATGGATGAACGAAATAGAC
AGATCGCTGAGATAGGTGCCTCACTGATTAAGCATTGGTAACTGTCAGACCAAGTTTACTCATATATACT
TTAGATTGATTTAAAACTTCATTTTTAATTTAAAAGGATCTAGGTGAAGATCCTTTTTGATAATCTCATG
ACCAAAATCCCTTAACGTGAGTTTTCGTTCCACTGAGCGTCAGACCCCGTAGAAAAGATCAAAGGATCTT
C
Features (pLannotate 1.2.2; 33 found; start..end, strand, type, name):
      1..589     +  rep_origin     ori: high-copy-number ColE1/pMB1/pBR322/pUC origin of replication
    772..864     +  CDS            lacI (fragment): lac repressor; lacI; The lac repressor binds to the lac operator to inhibit transcription in E. coli. This inhibition can be relieved by adding lactose or isopropyl-β-D-thiogalactopyranoside (IPTG).
    877..898     +  protein_bind   CAP binding site: CAP binding activates transcription in the presence of cAMP. E. coli catabolite activator protein
    913..943     +  promoter       lac promoter: promoter for the E. coli lac operon
    947..969     +  protein_bind   lac operator (fragment): The lac repressor binds to the lac operator to inhibit transcription in E. coli. This inhibition can be relieved by adding lactose or isopropyl-β-D-thiogalactopyranoside (IPTG). lac repressor encoded by lacI
   1040..1161    -  polyA_signal   SV40 poly(A) signal: SV40 polyadenylation signal
   1156..1281    -  CDS            ble (fragment): BLE_KLEPN - Experimental evidence at protein level: Swiss-Prot protein existence level 1. Binding protein with a strong affinity to the bleomycin family of antibiotics. Binds to CL990; an antimitotic-antibiotic compound. From Klebsiella pneumoniae.
   1291..1665    -  CDS            BleoR: antibiotic-binding protein; Sh ble from Streptoalloteichus hindustanus; confers resistance to bleomycin, phleomycin, and Zeocin™
   1684..1731    -  promoter       EM7 promoter: synthetic bacterial promoter&nbsp
   1779..2108    -  promoter       SV40 promoter: SV40 enhancer and early promoter
   2122..2550    -  rep_origin     f1 ori (sequence partly withheld): f1 bacteriophage origin of replication; arrow indicates direction of (+) strand synthesis
   2571..2592    -  promoter       SV40 promoter (fragment): SV40 enhancer and early promoter
   2596..2820    -  polyA_signal   bGH poly(A) signal: bovine growth hormone polyadenylation signal
   2852..3085    -  LTR            3' LTR (ΔU3): self-inactivating 3' long terminal repeat (LTR) from HIV-1
   3087..3106    -  misc_feature   cPPT/CTS (fragment): central polypurine tract and central termination sequence of HIV-1
   3157..3745    -  misc_feature   WPRE: woodchuck hepatitis virus posttranscriptional regulatory element
   3761..4358    -  CDS            PuroR (fragment): puromycin N-acetyltransferase; pac from Streptomyces; confers resistance to puromycin
   4487..4735    -  CDS            UGI: UNGI_BPPB2 - Experimental evidence at protein level: Swiss-Prot protein existence level 1. This protein binds specifically and reversibly to the host uracil-DNA glycosylase, preventing removal of uracil residues from PBS2 DNA by the host uracil-excision repair system. From Bacillus phage PBS2 (Bacteriophage PBS2).
   4770..7264    -  CDS            Cas9(C) (fragment): C-terminal portion of Streptococcus pyogenes Cas9 (Zetsche et al., 2015)
   7265..8866    -  CDS            dCas9(N): N-terminal portion of catalytically inactive Streptococcus pyogenes dCas9 carrying the D10A mutation (Zetsche et al., 2015)
   8904..9115    -  promoter       EF-1α core promoter: core promoter for human elongation factor EF-1α
   9119..9140    -  promoter       U6 promoter (fragment): RNA polymerase III promoter for human U6 snRNA
   9191..9308    -  misc_feature   cPPT/CTS: central polypurine tract and central termination sequence of HIV-1
   9358..9458    -  CDS            Rev (fragment): human immunodeficiency virus 1 (HIV-1) Rev protein; rev; enhances nuclear export of unspliced and incompletely spliced viral mRNAs
   9835..10068   -  misc_feature   RRE: The Rev response element (RRE) of HIV-1 allows for Rev-dependent mRNA export from the nucleus to the cytoplasm.
  10214..10577   -  CDS            HIV-1 gag (fragment): gag protein from human immunodeficiency virus 1; gag
  10561..10686   -  misc_feature   HIV-1 Ψ: packaging signal of human immunodeficiency virus type 1
  10733..10913   -  LTR            5' LTR (truncated): truncated 5' long terminal repeat (LTR) from HIV-1
  10931..11130   -  promoter       CMV promoter: human cytomegalovirus (CMV) immediate early promoter
  11131..11510   -  enhancer       CMV enhancer: human cytomegalovirus immediate early enhancer
  11665..11717   +  misc_feature   bom (fragment): basis of mobility region from pBR322
  11776..11880   +  promoter       AmpR promoter: bla
  11881..12741   +  CDS            AmpR: β-lactamase; bla; confers resistance to ampicillin, carbenicillin, and related antibiotics
