[The description below was written by a language model from this plasmid's Addgene catalogue record and pLannotate feature annotations shown in this document.]
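Description:
nSpG UGI Puro is a third-generation-style, self-inactivating lentiviral CRISPR vector built on the pRDA_256 backbone. It is intended as a control nickase Cas9 construct, and the associated work compares base editing with deep mutational scanning. It is propagated in E. coli through a high-copy ColE1/pUC origin with ampicillin resistance (AmpR under its own bla promoter). The backbone also carries an f1 origin and an SV40/EM7-driven bleomycin/Zeocin resistance cassette lying outside the viral genome.

The lentiviral unit begins with a CMV enhancer/promoter fused to a truncated HIV-1 5' LTR, which drives genomic RNA production in packaging cells. This is followed by the Ψ packaging signal with a partial gag sequence, the RRE for Rev-dependent nuclear export, and the cPPT/CTS. Within this frame, an EF-1α core promoter drives a synthetic Streptococcus pyogenes Cas9 reading frame whose N-terminal portion is annotated as carrying the D10A mutation, consistent with a nickase. The name implies the PAM-relaxed SpG variant, although the feature table does not identify the specific substitutions. A uracil glycosylase inhibitor (UGI) from phage PBS2 lies downstream of Cas9, and the record lists a C-terminal P2A-PuroR, so puromycin N-acetyltransferase is co-expressed from the same transcript for selecting transduced mammalian cells. A WPRE enhances expression, and the ΔU3 3' LTR is followed by a bGH polyadenylation signal.

No deaminase domain is annotated, which fits the stated role as a control matched to base editor constructs. Only a small U6 promoter fragment is detected and no guide RNA scaffold is listed, so guides would presumably be supplied separately.
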