Addgene plasmid #235046: nSpG UGI Puro
Purpose: Control nickase Cas9
Depositing lab: Justin Pritchard. Depositing organization: Pennsylvania State University. Publication: A side-by-side comparison of variant function measurements using deep mutational scanning and base editing. Sokirniy I, Inam H, Tomaszkiewicz M, Reynolds J, McCandlish D, Pritchard J. Nucleic Acids Res. 2025 Jul 19;53(14):gkaf738. doi: 10.1093/nar/gkaf738. PubMed 40744495.
Backbone
  Vector backbone: pRDA_256 (Addgene Plasmid #158581)
  Backbone manufacturer: John Doench, David Root
  Vector type: Lentiviral, CRISPR
  Selectable markers: Puromycin
Growth in bacteria
  Bacterial resistance: Ampicillin, 100 μg/mL
  Growth temperature: 37°C
  Growth strain: NEB Stable
  Copy number: High Copy
Gene/Insert
  Gene/Insert name: nCas9
  Species: Synthetic
  Promoter: EF1a core
  Tag / fusion protein: P2A-PuroR (C terminal on insert)
  Cloning method: Other
Terms and licenses: Academic/Nonprofit Terms; Industry Terms: Not Available to Industry
How to cite: nSpG UGI Puro was a gift from Justin Pritchard (Addgene plasmid # 235046 ; http://n2t.net/addgene:235046 ; RRID:Addgene_235046)
